>Addgene plasmid #87622 | pcDNA3-HER2-DMVF-181-N | addgene full sequence | sequence record 198375 | Addgene NGS Result
GACATTGATTATTGACTAGTTATTAATAGTAATCAATTACGGGGTCATTAGTTCATAGCCCATATATGGA
GTTCCGCGTTACATAACTTACGGTAAATGGCCCGCCTGGCTGACCGCCCAACGACCCCCGCCCATTGACG
TCAATAATGACGTATGTTCCCATAGTAACGCCAATAGGGACTTTCCATTGACGTCAATGGGTGGAGTATT
TACGGTAAACTGCCCACTTGGCAGTACATCAAGTGTATCATATGCCAAGTACGCCCCCTATTGACGTCAA
TGACGGTAAATGGCCCGCCTGGCATTATGCCCAGTACATGACCTTATGGGACTTTCCTACTTGGCAGTAC
ATCTACGTATTAGTCATCGCTATTACCATGGTGATGCGGTTTTGGCAGTACATCAATGGGCGTGGATAGC
GGTTTGACTCACGGGGATTTCCAAGTCTCCACCCCATTGACGTCAATGGGAGTTTGTTTTGGCACCAAAA
TCAACGGGACTTTCCAAAATGTCGTAACAACTCCGCCCCATTGACGCAAATGGGCGGTAGGCGTGTACGG
TGGGAGGTCTATATAAGCAGAGCTCTCTGGCTAACTAGAGAACCCACTGCTTACTGGCTTATCGAAATTA
ATACGACTCACTATAGGGAGACCCAAGCTTGCCACCATGGAGCTGGCGGCCTTGTGCCGCTGGGGGCTCC
TCCTCGCCCTCTTGCCCCCCGGAGCCGCGAGCACCCAAGTGTGCACCGGCACAGACATGAAGCTGCGGCT
CCCTGCCAGTCCCGAGGCCCACCTGGACATGCTCCGCCACCTCTACCAGGGCTGCCAGGTGGTGCAGGGA
AACCTGGAACTCACCTACCTGCCCACCAATGCCAGCCTGTCCTTCCTGCAGGATATCCAGGAGGTGCAGG
GCTACGTGCTCATCGCTCACAACCAAGTGAGGCAGGTCCCACTGCAGAGGCTGCGGATTGTGCGAGGCAC
CCAGCTCTTTGAGGACAACTATGCCCTGGCCGTGCTAGACAATGGAGACCCGCTGAACAATACCACCCCT
GTCACAGGGGCCTCCCCAGGAGGCCTGCGGGAGCTGCAGCTTCGAAGCCTCACAGAGATCTTGAAAGGAG
GGGTCTTGATCCAGCGGAACCCCCAGCTCTGCTACCAGGACACGATTTTGTGGAAGGACATCTTCCACAA
GAACAACCAGCTGGCTCTCACACTGATAGACACCAACCGCTCTCGGGCCTGCCACCCCTGTTCTCCGATG
TGTAAGGGCTCCCGCTGCTGGGGAGAGAGTTCTGAGGATTGTCAGAGCCTGACGCGCACTGTCTGTGCCG
GTGGCTGTGCCCGCTGCAAGGGGCCACTGCCCACTGACTGCTGCCATGAGCAGTGTGCTGCCGGCTGCAC
GGGCCCCAAGCACTCTGACTGCCTGGCCTGCCTCCACTTCAACCACAGTGGCATCTGTGAGCTGCACTGC
CCAGCCCTGGTCACCTACAACACAGACACGTTTGAGTCCATGCCCAATCCCGAGGGCCGGTATACATTCG
GCGCCAGCTGTGTGACTGCCTGTCCCTACAACTACCTTTCTACGGACGTGGGATCCTGCACCCTCGTCTG
CCCCCTGCACAACCAAGAGGTGACAGCAGAGGATGGAACACAGCGGTGTGAGAAGTGCAGCAAGCCCTGT
GCCCGAGTGTGCTATGGTCTGGGCATGGAGCACTTGCGAGAGGTAAGGGCAGTTACCAGTGCCAATATCC
AGGAGTTTGCTGGCTGCAAGAAGATCTTTGGGAGCCTGGCATTTCTGCCGGAGAGCTTTGATGGGGACCC
AGCCTCCAACACTGCCCCGCTCCAGCCAGAGCAGCTCCAAGTGTTTGAGACTCTGGAAGAGATCACAGGT
TACCTATACATCTCAGCATGGCCGGACAGCCTGCCTGACCTCAGCGTCTTCCAGAACCTGCAAGTAATCC
GGGGACGAATTCTGCACAATGGCGCCTACTCGCTGACCCTGCAAGGGCTGGGCATCAGCTGGCTGGGGCT
GCGCTCACTGAGGGAACTGGGCAGTGGACTGGCCCTCATCCACCATAACACCCACCTCTGCTTCGTGCAC
ACGGTGCCCTGGGACCAGCTCTTTCGGAACCCGCACCAAGCTCTGCTCCACACTGCCAACCGGCCAGAGG
ACGAGTGTGTGGGCGAGGGCCTGGCCTGCCACCAGCTGTGCGCCCGAGGGCACTGCTGGGGTCCAGGGCC
CACCCAGTGTGTCAACTGCAGCCAGTTCCTTCGGGGCCAGGAGTGCGTGGAGGAATGCCGAGTACTGCAG
GGGCTCCCCAGGGAGTATGTGAATGCCAGGCACTGTTTGCCGTGCCACCCTGAGTGTCAGCCCCAGAATG
GCTCAGTGACCTGTTTTGGACCGGAGGCTGACCAGTGTGTGGCCTGTGCCCACTATAAGGACCCTCCCTT
CTGCGTGGCCCGCTGCCCCAGCGGTGTGAAACCTGACCTCTCCTACATGCCCATCTGGAAGTTTCCAGAT
GAGGAGGGCGCATGCCAGCCTTGCCCCATCAACTGCACCCACTCCTGTGTGGACCTGGATGACAAGGGCT
GCCCCGCCGAGCAGAGAGCCAGCCCTCTGACGTCCATCGTCTCTGCGGTGGTTGGCATCCTGCTGGTCGT
GGTCTTGGGGGTGGTCTTTGGGATCCTCATCAAGCGACGACAGCAGAAGATCCGGAAGTACACGATGCGG
AGACTGCTGCAGGAAACGGAGCTGGTGGAGCCGCTGACACCTAGCGGAGCGATGCCCAACCAGGCGCAGA
TGCGGATCCTGAAAGAGACGGAGCTGAGGAAGGTGAAGGTGCTTGGATCTGGCGCTTTTGGCACAGTCTA
CAAGGGCATCTGGATCCCTGATGGGGAGAATGTGAAAATTCCAGTGGCCATCAAAGTGTTGAGGGAAAAC
ACATCCCCCAAAGCCAACAAAGAAATCTTAGACGAAGCATACGTGATGGCTGGTGTGGGCTCCCCATATG
TCTCCCGCCTTCTGGGCATCTGCCTGACATCCACGGTGCAGCTGGTGACACAGCTTATGCCCTATGGCTG
CCTCTTAGACCATGTCCGGGAAAACCGCGGACGCCTGGGCTCCCAGGACCTGCTGAACTGGTGTATGCAG
ATTGCCAAGGGGATGAGCTACCTGGAGGATGTGCGGCTCGTACACAGGGACTTGGCCGCTCGGAACGTGC
TGGTCAAGAGTCCCAACCATGTCAAAATTACAGACTTCGGGCTGGCTCGGCTGCTGGACATTGACGAGAC
AGAGTACCATGCAGATGGGGGCAAGGTGCCCATCAAGTGGATGGCGCTGGAGTCCATTCTCCGCCGGCGG
TTCACCCACCAGAGTGATGTGTGGAGTTATGGTGTGACTGTGTGGGAGCTGATGACTTTTGGGGCCAAAC
CTTACGATGGGATCCCAGCCCGGGAGATCCCTGACCTGCTGGAAAAGGGGGAGCGGCTGCCCCAGCCCCC
CATCTGCACCATTGATGTCTACATGATCATGGTCAAATGTTGGATGATTGACTCTGAATGTCGGCCAAGA
TTCCGGGAGTTGGTGTCTGAATTCTCCCGCATGGCCAGGGACCCCCAGCGCTTTGTGGTCATCCAGAATG
AGGACTTGGGCCCAGCCAGTCCCTTGGACAGCACCTTCTACCGCTCACTGCTGGAGGACGATGACATGGG
GGACCTGGTGGATGCTGAGGAGTATCTGGTACCCCAGCAGGGCTTCTTCTGTCCAGACCCTGCCCCGGGC
GCTGGGGGCATGGTCCACCACAGGCACCGCAGCTCATCTACCAGGAGTGGCGGTGGGGACCTGACACTAG
GGCTGGAGCCCTCTGAAGAGGAGGCCCCCAGGTCTCCACTGGCACCCTCCGAAGGGGCTGGCTCCGATGT
ATTTGATGGTGACCTGGGAATGGGGGCAGCCAAGGGGCTGCAAAGCCTCCCCACACATGACCCCAGCCCT
CTACAGCGGTACAGTGAGGACCCCACAGTACCCCTGCCCTCTGAGACTGATGGCTACGTTGCCCCCCTGA
CCTGCAGCCCCCAGCCTGAATATGTGAACCAGCCAGATGTTCGGCCCCAGCCCCCTTCGCCCCGAGAGGG
CCCTCTGCCTGCTGCCCGACCTGCTGGTGCCACTCTGGAAAGGCCCAAGACTCTCTCCCCAGGGAAGAAT
GGGGTCGTCAAAGACGTTTTTGCCTTTGGGGGTGCCGTGGAGAACCCCGAGTACTTGACACCCCAGGGAG
GAGCTGCCCCTCAGCCCCACCCTCCTCCTGCCTTCAGCCCAGCCTTCGACAACCTCTATTACTGGGACCA
GGACCCACCAGAGCGGGGGGCTCCACCCAGCACCTTCAAAGGGACACCTACGGCAGAGAACCCAGAGTAC
CTGGGTCTGGACGTGCCAGTGGGAGGTAGCGGAGGTACTAGTGGTACCGGTGGAGGTGGATCTGGAGGAA
TGAGTGTGATTAAACCAGACATGAAGATCAAGCTGCGTATGGAAGGCGCTGTAAATGGACACCCGTTCGC
GATTGAAGGAGTTGGCCTTGGGAAGCCTTTCGAGGGAAAACAGAGTATAGACCTTAAAGTCAAAGAAGGC
GGACCTCTGCCTTTCGCCTATGACATCTTGACAACTGCGTTCTGTTACGGCAACAGGGTATTCGCCAAAT
ACCCAGAAAATATAGTAGACTATTTCAAGCAGTCGTTTCCTGAGGGCTACTCTTGGGAACGAAGCATGAA
TTACGAAGACGGGGGCATTTGTAACGCGACAAACGACATAACCCTGGATGGTGACTGTTATATCTATGAA
ATTCGATTTGATGGTGTGAACTTTCCTGCCAATGGTCCAGTTATGCAGAAGAGGACTGTGAAATGGGAGC
CATCCACTGAGAAATTGTATGTGCGTGATGGAGTGCTGAAGGGTGATGTTAACATGGCTCTGTCGCTTGA
AGGAGGTGGCCATTACCGATGTGACGTTAAAACTACTTATAAAGCTAAGAAGTAAGAATTCTGCAGATAT
CCATCACACTGGCGGCCGCTCGAGCATGCATCTAGAGGGCCCTATTCTATAGTGTCACCTAAATGCTAGA
GCTCGCTGATCAGCCTCGACTGTGCCTTCTAGTTGCCAGCCATCTGTTGTTTGCCCCTCCCCCGTGCCTT
CCTTGACCCTGGAAGGTGCCACTCCCACTGTCCTTTCCTAATAAAATGAGGAAATTGCATCGCATTGTCT
GAGTAGGTGTCATTCTATTCTGGGGGGTGGGGTGGGGCAGGACAGCAAGGGGGAGGATTGGGAAGACAAT
AGCAGGCATGCTGGGGATGCGGTGGGCTCTATGGCTTCTGAGGCGGAAAGAACCAGCTGGGGCTCTAGGG
GGTATCCCC
[124 nt withheld, positions 5400-5523]
C
[91 nt withheld, positions 5525-5615]
A
[49 nt withheld, positions 5617-5665]
CCTTTGACGTTGGAGTCCACGTTCTTT
[37 nt withheld, positions 5693-5729]
ACCCTATCTCGGTCTATTCTTTTGATTTATAAGGGATTTTGCCGATTTCGGCCTATTGGTTAAAAAATGA
GCTGATTTAACAAAAATTTAACGCGAATTAATTCTGTGGAATGTGTGTCAGTTAGGGTGTGGAAAGTCCC
CAGGCTCCCCAGCAGGCAGAAGTATGCAAAGCATGCATCTCAATTAGTCAGCAACCAGGTGTGGAAAGTC
CCCAGGCTCCCCAGCAGGCAGAAGTATGCAAAGCATGCATCTCAATTAGTCAGCAACCATAGTCCCGCCC
CTAACTCCGCCCATCCCGCCCCTAACTCCGCCCAGTTCCGCCCATTCTCCGCCCCATGGCTGACTAATTT
TTTTTATTTATGCAGAGGCCGAGGCCGCCTCTGCCTCTGAGCTATTCCAGAAGTAGTGAGGAGGCTTTTT
TGGAGGCCTAGGCTTTTGCAAAAAGCTCCCGGGAGCTTGTATATCCATTTTCGGATCTGATCAAGAGACA
GGATGAGGATCGTTTCGCATGATTGAACAAGATGGATTGCACGCAGGTTCTCCGGCCGCTTGGGTGGAGA
GGCTATTCGGCTATGACTGGGCACAACAGACAATCGGCTGCTCTGATGCCGCCGTGTTCCGGCTGTCAGC
GCAGGGGCGCCCGGTTCTTTTTGTCAAGACCGACCTGTCCGGTGCCCTGAATGAACTGCAGGACGAGGCA
GCGCGGCTATCGTGGCTGGCCACGACGGGCGTTCCTTGCGCAGCTGTGCTCGACGTTGTCACTGAAGCGG
GAAGGGACTGGCTGCTATTGGGCGAAGTGCCGGGGCAGGATCTCCTGTCATCTCACCTTGCTCCTGCCGA
GAAAGTATCCATCATGGCTGATGCAATGCGGCGGCTGCATACGCTTGATCCGGCTACCTGCCCATTCGAC
CACCAAGCGAAACATCGCATCGAGCGAGCACGTACTCGGATGGAAGCCGGTCTTGTCGATCAGGATGATC
TGGACGAAGAGCATCAGGGGCTCGCGCCAGCCGAACTGTTCGCCAGGCTCAAGGCGCGCATGCCCGACGG
CGAGGATCTCGTCGTGACCCATGGCGATGCCTGCTTGCCGAATATCATGGTGGAAAATGGCCGCTTTTCT
GGATTCATCGACTGTGGCCGGCTGGGTGTGGCGGACCGCTATCAGGACATAGCGTTGGCTACCCGTGATA
TTGCTGAAGAGCTTGGCGGCGAATGGGCTGACCGCTTCCTCGTGCTTTACGGTATCGCCGCTCCCGATTC
GCAGCGCATCGCCTTCTATCGCCTTCTTGACGAGTTCTTCTGAGCGGGACTCTGGGGTTCGAAATGACCG
ACCAAGCGACGCCCAACCTGCCATCACGAGATTTCGATTCCACCGCCGCCTTCTATGAAAGGTTGGGCTT
CGGAATCGTTTTCCGGGACGCCGGCTGGATGATCCTCCAGCGCGGGGATCTCATGCTGGAGTTCTTCGCC
CACCCCAACTTGTTTATTGCAGCTTATAATGGTTACAAATAAAGCAATAGCATCACAAATTTCACAAATA
AAGCATTTTTTTCACTGCATTCTAGTTGTGGTTTGTCCAAACTCATCAATGTATCTTATCATGTCTGTAT
ACCGTCGACCTCTAGCTAGAGCTTGGCGTAATCATGGTCATAGCTGTTTCCTGTGTGAAATTGTTATCCG
CTCACAATTCCACACAACATACGAGCCGGAAGCATAAAGTGTAAAGCCTGGGGTGCCTAATGAGTGAGCT
AACTCACATTAATTGCGTTGCGCTCACTGCCCGCTTTCCAGTCGGGAAACCTGTCGTGCCAGCTGCATTA
ATGAATCGGCCAACGCGCGGGGAGAGGCGGTTTGCGTATTGGGCGCTCTTCCGCTTCCTCGCTCACTGAC
TCGCTGCGCTCGGTCGTTCGGCTGCGGCGAGCGGTATCAGCTCACTCAAAGGCGGTAATACGGTTATCCA
CAGAATCAGGGGATAACGCAGGAAAGAACATGTGAGCAAAAGGCCAGCAAAAGGCCAGGAACCGTAAAAA
GGCCGCGTTGCTGGCGTTTTTCCATAGGCTCCGCCCCCCTGACGAGCATCACAAAAATCGACGCTCAAGT
CAGAGGTGGCGAAACCCGACAGGACTATAAAGATACCAGGCGTTTCCCCCTGGAAGCTCCCTCGTGCGCT
CTCCTGTTCCGACCCTGCCGCTTACCGGATACCTGTCCGCCTTTCTCCCTTCGGGAAGCGTGGCGCTTTC
TCATAGCTCACGCTGTAGGTATCTCAGTTCGGTGTAGGTCGTTCGCTCCAAGCTGGGCTGTGTGCACGAA
CCCCCCGTTCAGCCCGACCGCTGCGCCTTATCCGGTAACTATCGTCTTGAGTCCAACCCGGTAAGACACG
ACTTATCGCCACTGGCAGCAGCCACTGGTAACAGGATTAGCAGAGCGAGGTATGTAGGCGGTGCTACAGA
GTTCTTGAAGTGGTGGCCTAACTACGGCTACACTAGAAGAACAGTATTTGGTATCTGCGCTCTGCTGAAG
CCAGTTACCTTCGGAAAAAGAGTTGGTAGCTCTTGATCCGGCAAACAAACCACCGCTGGTAGCGGTGGTT
TTTTTGTTTGCAAGCAGCAGATTACGCGCAGAAAAAAAGGATCTCAAGAAGATCCTTTGATCTTTTCTAC
GGGGTCTGACGCTCAGTGGAACGAAAACTCACGTTAAGGGATTTTGGTCATGAGATTATCAAAAAGGATC
TTCACCTAGATCCTTTTAAATTAAAAATGAAGTTTTAAATCAATCTAAAGTATATATGAGTAAACTTGGT
CTGACAGTTACCAATGCTTAATCAGTGAGGCACCTATCTCAGCGATCTGTCTATTTCGTTCATCCATAGT
TGCCTGACTCCCCGTCGTGTAGATAACTACGATACGGGAGGGCTTACCATCTGGCCCCAGTGCTGCAATG
ATACCGCGAGACCCACGCTCACCGGCTCCAGATTTATCAGCAATAAACCAGCCAGCCGGAAGGGCCGAGC
GCAGAAGTGGTCCTGCAACTTTATCCGCCTCCATCCAGTCTATTAATTGTTGCCGGGAAGCTAGAGTAAG
TAGTTCGCCAGTTAATAGTTTGCGCAACGTTGTTGCCATTGCTACAGGCATCGTGGTGTCACGCTCGTCG
TTTGGTATGGCTTCATTCAGCTCCGGTTCCCAACGATCAAGGCGAGTTACATGATCCCCCATGTTGTGCA
AAAAAGCGGTTAGCTCCTTCGGTCCTCCGATCGTTGTCAGAAGTAAGTTGGCCGCAGTGTTATCACTCAT
GGTTATGGCAGCACTGCATAATTCTCTTACTGTCATGCCATCCGTAAGATGCTTTTCTGTGACTGGTGAG
TACTCAACCAAGTCATTCTGAGAATAGTGTATGCGGCGACCGAGTTGCTCTTGCCCGGCGTCAATACGGG
ATAATACCGCGCCACATAGCAGAACTTTAAAAGTGCTCATCATTGGAAAACGTTCTTCGGGGCGAAAACT
CTCAAGGATCTTACCGCTGTTGAGATCCAGTTCGATGTAACCCACTCGTGCACCCAACTGATCTTCAGCA
TCTTTTACTTTCACCAGCGTTTCTGGGTGAGCAAAAACAGGAAGGCAAAATGCCGCAAAAAAGGGAATAA
GGGCGACACGGAAATGTTGAATACTCATACTCTTCCTTTTTCAATATTATTGAAGCATTTATCAGGGTTA
TTGTCTCATGAGCGGATACATATTTGAATGTATTTAGAAAAATAAACAAATAGGGGTTCCGCGCACATTT
CCCCGAAAAGTGCCACCTGACGTCGACGGATCGGGAGATCTCCCGATCCCCTATGGTGCACTCTCAGTAC
AATCTGCTCTGATGCCGCATAGTTAAGCCAGTATCTGCTCCCTGCTTGTGTGTTGGAGGTCGCTGAGTAG
TGCGCGAGCAAAATTTAAGCTACAACAAGGCAAGGCTTGACCGACAATTGCATGAAGAATCTGCTTAGGG
TTAGGCGTTTTGCGCTGCTTCGCGATGTACGGGCCAGATATACGCGTT
Features (pLannotate 1.2.2; 22 found; start..end, strand, type, name):
      1..380     +  enhancer       CMV enhancer: human cytomegalovirus immediate early enhancer
    381..584     +  promoter       CMV promoter: human cytomegalovirus (CMV) immediate early promoter
    580..613     +  LTR            5' LTR (truncated) (fragment): truncated 5' long terminal repeat (LTR) from HIV-1
    629..647     +  promoter       T7 promoter: promoter for bacteriophage T7 RNA polymerase
    667..4431    +  CDS            ERBB2: ERBB2_HUMAN - Also known as HER2, MLN19, NEU, NGL. Experimental evidence at protein level: Swiss-Prot protein existence level 1. In the nucleus is involved in transcriptional regulation. Associates with the 5'-TCAAATTC-3' sequence in the PTGS2/COX-2 promoter and activates its transcription. Implicated in transcriptional activation of CDKN1A; the function involves STAT3 and SRC. Involved in the transcription of rRNA genes by RNA Pol I and enhances protein synthesis and cell growth. From Homo sapiens (Human).
   4480..5022    +  CDS            ffDronpa (fragment): ffDronpa is a photoswitchable green fluorescent protein published in 2014, derived from Echinophyllia sp. SC22. It is reported to be a very rapidly-maturing monomer with low acid sensitivity.
   5086..5104    -  promoter       SP6 promoter: promoter for bacteriophage SP6 RNA polymerase
   5130..5354    +  polyA_signal   bGH poly(A) signal: bovine growth hormone polyadenylation signal
   5358..5379    +  promoter       SV40 promoter (fragment): SV40 enhancer and early promoter
   5400..5828    +  rep_origin     f1 ori (sequence partly withheld): f1 bacteriophage origin of replication; arrow indicates direction of (+) strand synthesis
   5842..6171    +  promoter       SV40 promoter: SV40 enhancer and early promoter
   6238..7029    +  CDS            neo: KKA2_KLEPN - Also known as kan, nptII. Experimental evidence at protein level: Swiss-Prot protein existence level 1. Resistance to kanamycin, neomycin, paromomycin, ribostamycin, butirosin and gentamicin B. From Klebsiella pneumoniae.
   7053..7211    +  CDS            ble (fragment): BLE_KLEPN - Experimental evidence at protein level: Swiss-Prot protein existence level 1. Binding protein with a strong affinity to the bleomycin family of antibiotics. Binds to CL990; an antimitotic-antibiotic compound. From Klebsiella pneumoniae.
   7206..7327    +  polyA_signal   SV40 poly(A) signal: SV40 polyadenylation signal
   7400..7416    -  protein_bind   lac operator: The lac repressor binds to the lac operator to inhibit transcription in E. coli. This inhibition can be relieved by adding lactose or isopropyl-β-D-thiogalactopyranoside (IPTG). lac repressor encoded by lacI
   7424..7454    -  promoter       lac promoter: promoter for the E. coli lac operon
   7469..7490    -  protein_bind   CAP binding site: CAP binding activates transcription in the presence of cAMP. E. coli catabolite activator protein
   7503..7595    -  CDS            lacI (fragment): lac repressor; lacI; The lac repressor binds to the lac operator to inhibit transcription in E. coli. This inhibition can be relieved by adding lactose or isopropyl-β-D-thiogalactopyranoside (IPTG).
   7778..8366    -  rep_origin     ori: high-copy-number ColE1/pMB1/pBR322/pUC origin of replication
   8537..9397    -  CDS            AmpR: β-lactamase; bla; confers resistance to ampicillin, carbenicillin, and related antibiotics
   9398..9502    -  promoter       AmpR promoter: bla
   9561..9613    -  misc_feature   bom (fragment): basis of mobility region from pBR322
