[The description below was written by a language model from this plasmid's Addgene catalogue record and pLannotate feature annotations shown in this document.]
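Description:
pcDNA3-HER2-DMVF-181-N is a mammalian expression plasmid of about 9.8 kb built on the pcDNA3 backbone. It encodes one half of a bimolecular fluorescence complementation (BiFC) pair. In E. coli it replicates from a high-copy ColE1/pUC-type origin and is selected with ampicillin through the β-lactamase gene. An f1 origin is also present. For selection in mammalian cells, an SV40 early promoter drives the neomycin phosphotransferase gene, followed by an SV40 polyadenylation signal, which allows G418 selection of stable transfectants.

The insert was cloned between HindIII and XbaI sites that are both retained. It is expressed from the CMV immediate-early enhancer and promoter and terminated by the bovine growth hormone poly(A) signal. It consists of the full-length human ERBB2 (HER2) receptor tyrosine kinase coding sequence, followed after a short linker region by an N-terminal fragment of a Dronpa variant. The annotation software matches this fragment to ffDronpa, a fast-maturing, photoswitchable green fluorescent protein. The name suggests the split lies around residue 181, although the record does not say so explicitly. Sequencing of the deposited plasmid found an I655V substitution in HER2 relative to the reference protein. T7 and SP6 promoters flank the insert. The short HIV-1 LTR, ble and lacI fragments in the feature table are probably incidental annotation matches or backbone remnants rather than functional elements.

The Dronpa fragment is non-fluorescent by itself and should reconstitute only when HER2 comes close to a partner protein carrying the complementary C-terminal fragment. The associated publication used this approach with super-resolution fluctuation imaging to map the nanoscale organization of protein–protein interactions in living cells.
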