Addgene plasmid #87622: pcDNA3-HER2-DMVF-181-N
Purpose: N-terminal Dronpa fragment fused to the C-terminus of full-length HER2; for BiFC.
Depositing lab: Jin Zhang. Depositing organization: University of California, San Diego (UCSD). Publication: RefSOFI for Mapping Nanoscale Organization of Protein-Protein Interactions in Living Cells. Hertel F, Mo GC, Duwe S, Dedecker P, Zhang J. Cell Rep. 2016 Jan 12;14(2):390-400. doi: 10.1016/j.celrep.2015.12.036. Epub 2015 Dec 31. PubMed 26748717.
Backbone
  Vector backbone: pcDNA3
  Backbone manufacturer: Invitrogen
  Backbone size w/o insert (bp): 5500
  Total vector size (bp): 9768
  Vector type: Mammalian Expression
  Selectable markers: Neomycin (select with G418)
Growth in bacteria
  Bacterial resistance: Ampicillin, 100 μg/mL
  Growth temperature: 37°C
  Growth strain: DH5alpha
  Copy number: High Copy
Gene/Insert
  Gene/Insert name: HER2-DMVF181-N (alt name: ERBB2)
  Species: H. sapiens (human), Synthetic
  Insert size (bp): 4395
  Entrez Gene: ERBB2 (a.k.a. CD340, HER-2, HER-2/neu, HER2, MLN 19, MLN-19, NEU, NGL, TKR1, VSCN2, c-ERB-2, c-ERB2, p185(erbB2))
  Promoter: CMV
  Cloning method: Restriction Enzyme; 5′ cloning site HindIII (not destroyed); 3′ cloning site XbaI (not destroyed)
  Sequencing primers: 5′ T7 forward; 3′ BGH reverse
Resource information
  A portion of this plasmid was derived from a plasmid made by: HER2 cDNA was provided by Dr. Dan Leahy (Johns Hopkins).
Terms and licenses: Academic/Nonprofit Terms; Industry Terms: Not Available to Industry
Depositor comments: Addgene NGS results found I655V within the HER2 translation compared to NP_004439.2.
How to cite: pcDNA3-HER2-DMVF-181-N was a gift from Jin Zhang (Addgene plasmid # 87622 ; http://n2t.net/addgene:87622 ; RRID:Addgene_87622)
